>Addgene plasmid #184870 | pSWAP_Entry_H2_beta_CM | addgene full sequence | sequence record 386296 | Addgene NGS Result
CACCGCTAGCCCTTAAGGTATACTTTCCGCTGCATAACCCTGCTTCGGGGTCATTATAGCGATTTTTTCG
GTATATCCATCCTTTTTCGCACGATATACAGGATTTTGCCAAAGGGTTCGTGTAGACTTTCCTTGGTGTA
TCCAACGGCGTCAGCCGGGCAGGATAGGTGAAGTAGGCCCACCCGCGAGCGGGTGTTCCTTCTTCACTGT
CCCTTATTCGCACCTGGCGGTGCTCAACGGGAATCCTGCTCTGCGAGGCTGGCCGATAAGCTCCCGGGTG
CTCGATGTTGTTCAGAACGCTCGGTCTTGCACACCGGGCGTTTTTTCTTTGTGAGTCCAGGCAAGCTTTC
GCTAAGGATGATTTCTGGAATTCTTCCCTATCAGTGATAGAGATTGACATCCCTATCAGTGATAGAGATA
CTGAGCACAACCAAGGTCCAAACGGTGAGTTTTAGAGCTAGAAATAGCAAGTTAAAATAAGGCTAGTCCG
TTATCAACTTGAAAAAGTGGCACCGAGTCGGTGCTTTTTTTCAAGCCAGGCATCAAATAAAACGAAAGGC
TCAGTCGAAAGACTGGGCCTTTCGTTTTATCTGTTGTTTGTCGGTGAACGCTCTGGATATATTCCGCTTC
CTCGCTCACTCGATGGAGCGGCGTAACCGTCGCACAGGAAGGACAGAGAAAGCGCGGATCTGGGAAGTGA
CGGACAGAACGGTCAGGACCTGGATTGGGGAGGCGGTTGCCGCCGCTGCTGCTGACGGTGTGACGTTCTC
TGTTCCGGTCACACCACATACGTTCCGCCATTCCTATGCGATGCACATGCTGTATGCCGGTATACCGCTG
AAAGTTCTGCAAAGCCTGATGGGACATAAGTCCATCAGTTCAACGGAAGTCTACACGAAGGTTTTTGCGC
TGGATGTGGCTGCCCGGCTCCGGGTGCAGTTTGCGATGCCGGAGTCTGATGCGGTTGCGATGCTGAAACA
ATTATCCTGAGAATAAATGCCTTGGCCTTTATATGGAAATGTGGAACTGAGTGGATATGCTGTTTTTGTC
TGTTAAACAGAGAAGCTGGCTGTTATCCACTGAGAAGCGAACGAAACAGTCGGGAAAATCTCCCATTATC
GTAGAGATCCGCATTATTAATCTCAGGAGCCTGTGTAGCGTTTATAGGAAGTAGTGTTCTGTCATGATGC
CTGCAAGCGGTAACGAAAACGATTTGAATATGCCTTCAGGAACAATAGAAATCTTCGTGCGGTGTTACGT
TGAAGTGGAGCGGATTATGTCAGCAATGGACAGAACAACCTAATGAACACAGAACCATGATGTGGTCTGT
CCTTTTACAGCCAGTAGTGCTCGCCGCAGTCGAGCGACAGGGCGAAGCCCTCGAGTGAGCGAGGAAGCAC
CAGGGAACAGCACTTATATATTCTGCTTACACACGATGCCTGAAAAAACTTCCCTTGGGGTTATCCACTT
ATCCACGGGGATATTTTTATAATTATTTTTTTTATAGTTTTTAGATCTTCTTTTTTAGAGCGCCTTGTAG
GCCTTTATCCATGCTGGTTCTAGAGAAGGTGTTGTGACAAATTGCCCTTTCAGTGTGACAAATCACCCTC
AAATGACAGTCCTGTCTGTGACAAATTGCCCTTAACCCTGTGACAAATTGCCCTCAGAAGAAGCTGTTTT
TTCACAAAGTTATCCCTGCTTATTGACTCTTTTTTATTTAGTGTGACAATCTAAAAACTTGTCACACTTC
ACATGGATCTGTCATGGCGGAAACAGCGGTTATCAATCACAAGAAACGTAAAAATAGCCCGCGAATCGTC
CAGTCAAACGACCTCACTGAGGCGGCATATAGTCTCTCCCGGGATCAAAAACGTATGCTGTATCTGTTCG
TTGACCAGATCAGAAAATCTGATGGCACCCTACAGGAACATGACGGTATCTGCGAGATCCATGTTGCTAA
ATATGCTGAAATATTCGGATTGACCTCTGCGGAAGCCAGTAAGGATATACGGCAGGCATTGAAGAGTTTC
GCGGGGAAGGAAGTGGTTTTTTATCGCCCTGAAGAGGATGCCGGCGATGAAAAAGGCTATGAATCTTTTC
CTTGGTTTATCAAACGTGCGCACAGTCCATCCAGAGGGCTTTACAGTGTACATATCAACCCATATCTCAT
TCCCTTCTTTATCGGGTTACAGAACCGGTTTACGCAGTTTCGGCTTAGTGAAACAAAAGAAATCACCAAT
CCGTATGCCATGCGTTTATACGAATCCCTGTGTCAGTATCGTAAGCCGGATGGCTCAGGCATCGTGTCTC
TGAAAATCGACTGGATCATAGAGCGTTACCAGCTGCCTCAAAGTTACCAGCGTATGCCTGACTTCCGCCG
CCGCTTCCTGCAGGTCTGTGTTAATGAGATCAACAGCAGAACTCCAATGCGCCTCTCATACATTGAGAAA
AAGAAAGGCCGCCAGACGACTCATATCGTATTTTCCTTCCGCGATATCACTTCCATGACGACAGGATAGT
CTGAGGGTTATCTGTCACAGATTTGAGGGTGGTTCGTCACATTTGTTCTGACCTACTGAGGGTAATTTGT
CACAGTTTTGCTGTTTCCTTCAGCCTGCATGGATTTTCTCATACTTTTTGAACTGTAATTTTTAAGGAAG
CCAAATTTGAGGGCAGTTTGTCACAGTTGATTTCCTTCTCTTTCCCTTCGTCATGTGACCTGATATCGGG
GGTTAGTTCGTCATCATTGATGAGGGTTGATTATCACAGTTTATTACTCTGAATTGGCTATCCGCGTGTG
TACCTCTACCTGGAGTTTTTCCCACGGTGGATATTTCTTCTTGCGCTGAGCGTAAGAGCTATCTGACAGA
ACAGTTCTTCTTTGCTTCCTCGCCAGTTCGCTCGCTATGCTCGGTTACACGGCTGCGGCGAGCGCTAGTG
ATAATAAGTGACTGAGGTATGTGGTGTTCTTATCTCCTTTTGTAGTGTTGCTCTTATTTTAAACAACTTT
GCGGTTTTTTGATGACTTTGCGATTTTGTTGTTGCTTTGCAGTAAATTGCAAGATTTAATAAAAAAACGC
AAAGCAATGATTAAAGGATGTTCAGAATGAAACTCATGGAAACACTTAACCAGTGCATAAACGCTGGTCA
TGAAATGACGAAGGCTATCGCCATTGCACAGTTTAATGATGACAGCCCGGAAGCGAGGAAAATAACCCGG
CGCTGGAGAATAGGTGAAGCAGCGGATTTAGTTGGGGTTTCTTCTCAGGCTATCAGAGATGCCGAGAAAG
CAGGGCGACTACCGCACCCGGATATGGAAATTCGAGGACGGGTTGAGCAACGTGTTGGTTATACAATTGA
ACAAATTAATCATATGCGTGATGTGTTTGGTACGCGATTGCGACGTGCTGAGGACGTATTTCCACCGGTG
ATCGGGGTTGCTGCCCATAAAGGTGGCGTTTACAAAACCTCAGTTTCTGTTCATCTTGCTCAGGATCTGG
CTCTGAAGGGGCTACGTGTTTTGCTCGTGGAAGGTAACGACCCCCAGGGAACAGCCTCAATGTATCACGG
ATGGGTACCAGATCTTCATATTCATGCAGAAGATACTCTCCTGCCTTTCTATCTTGGGGAAAAGGACGAT
GTCACTTATGCAATAAAGCCCACTTGCTGGCCGGGGCTTGACATTATTCCTTCCTGTCTGGCTCTGCACC
GTATTGAAACTGAGTTAATGGGCAAATTTGATGAAGGTAAACTGCCCACCGATCCACACCTGATGCTCCG
ACTGGCCATTGAAACTGTTGCTCATGACTATGATGTCATAGTTATTGACAGCGCGCCTAACCTGGGTATC
GGCACGATTAATGTCGTATGTGCTGCTGATGTGCTGATTGTTCCCACGCCTGCTGAGTTGTTTGACTACA
CCTCCGCACTGCAGTTTTTCGATATGCTTCGTGATCTGCTCAAGAACGTTGATCTTAAAGGGTTCGAGCC
TGATGTACGTATTTTGCTTACCAAATACAGCAATAGTAATGGCTCTCAGTCCCCGTGGATGGAGGAGCAA
ATTCGGGATGCCTGGGGAAGCATGGTTCTAAAAAATGTTGTACGTGAAACGGATGAAGTTGGTAAAGGTC
AGATCCGGATGAGAACTGTTTTTGAACAGGCCATTGATCAACGCAGTTCAACTGGTGCCTGGAGAAATGC
TCTTTCTATTTGGGAACCTGTCTGCAATGAAATTTTCGATCGTCTGATTAAACCACGCTGGGAGATTAGA
TAATGAAGCGTGCGCCTGTTATTCCAAAACATACGCTCAATACTCAACCGGTTGAAGATACTTCGTTATC
GACACCAGCTGCCCCGATGGTGGATTCGTTAATTGCGCGCGTAGGAGTAATGGCTCGCGGTAATGCCATT
ACTTTGCCTGTATGTGGTCGGGATGTGAAGTTTACTCTTGAAGTGCTCCGGGGTGATAGTGTTGAGAAAA
CCTCTCGGGTATGGTCAGGTAATGAACGTGACCAGGAGCTGCTTACTGAGGACGCACTGGATGATCTCAT
CCCTTCTTTTCTACTGACTGGTCAACAGACACCGGCGTTCGGTCGAAGAGTATCTGGTGTCATAGAAATT
GCCGATGGGAGTCGCCGTCGTAAAGCTGCTGCACTTACCGAAAGTGATTATCGTGTTCTGGTTGGCGAGC
TGGATGATGAGCAGATGGCTGCATTATCCAGATTGGGTAACGATTATCGCCCAACAAGTGCTTATGAACG
TGGTCAGCGTTATGCAAGCCGATTGCAGAATGAATTTGCTGGAAATATTTCTGCGCTGGCTGATGCGGAA
AATATTTCACGTAAGATTATTACCCGCTGTATCAACACCGCCAAATTGCCTAAATCAGTTGTTGCTCTTT
TTTCTCACCCCGGTGAACTATCTGCCCGGTCAGGTGATGCACTTCAAAAAGCCTTTACAGATAAAGAGGA
ATTACTTAAGCAGCAGGCATCTAACCTTCATGAGCAGAAAAAAGCTGGGGTGATATTTGAAGCTGAAGAA
GTTATCACTCTTTTAACTTCTGTGCTTAAAACGTCATCTGCATCAAGAACTAGTTTAAGCTCACGACATC
AGTTTGCTCCTGGAGCGACAGTATTGTATAAGGGCGATAAAATGGTGCTTAACCTGGACAGGTCACGTGT
TCCAACTGAGTGTATAGAGAAAATTGAGGCCATTCTTAAGGAACTTGAAAAGCCAGCACCCTGATGCGAC
CACGTTTTAGTCTACGTTTATCTGTCTTTACTTAATGTCCTTTGTTACAGGCCAGAAAGCATAACTGGCC
TGAATATTCTCTCTGGGCCCACTGTTCCACTTGTATCGTCGGTCTGATAATCAGACTGGGACCACGGTCC
CACTCGTATCGTCGGTCTGATTATTAGTCTGGGACCACGGTCCCACTCGTATCGTCGGTCTGATTATTAG
TCTGGGACCACGGTCCCACTCGTATCGTCGGTCTGATAATCAGACTGGGACCACGGTCCCACTCGTATCG
TCGGTCTGATTATTAGTCTGGGACCATGGTCCCACTCGTATCGTCGGTCTGATTATTAGTCTGGGACCAC
GGTCCCACTCGTATCGTCGGTCTGATTATTAGTCTGGAACCACGGTCCCACTCGTATCGTCGGTCTGATT
ATTAGTCTGGGACCACGGTCCCACTCGTATCGTCGGTCTGATTATTAGTCTGGGACCACGATCCCACTCG
TGTTGTCGGTCTGATTATCGGTCTGGGACCACGGTCCCACTTGTATTGTCGATCAGACTATCAGCGTGAG
ACTACGATTCCATCAATGCCTGTCAAGGGCAAGTATTGACATGTCGTCGTAACCTGTAGAACGGAGTAAC
CTCGGTGTGCGGTTGTATGCCTGCTGTGGATTGCTGCTGTGTCCTGCTTATCCACAACATTTTGCGCACG
GTTATGTGGACAAAATACCTGGTTACCCAGGCCGTGCCGGCACGTTAACCGGGCTGCATCCGATGCAAGT
GTGTCGCTGTCGACCTGCTCGGATCTGTTGGACCGGACAGTAGTCATGGTTCCCTCGTCTTCCAGACCAA
GTTTACTCATATATACTTTAGATTGATTTAAAACTTCATTTTTAATTTAAAAGGATCTAGGTGAAGATCC
TTTTTGATAATCTCATGACCAAAATCCCTTAACGTGAGTTTTCGTTCCACTGAGCGTCAGACCCCGTAGA
AAAGATCAAAGGATCTTCTTGAGATCCTTTTTTTCTGCGCGTAATCTGCTGCTTGCAAACAAAAAAACCA
CCGCTACCAGCGGTGGTTTGTTTGCCGGATCAAGAGCTACCAACTCTTTTTCCGAAGGTAACTGGCTTCA
GCAGAGCGCAGATACCAAATACTGTTCTTCTAGTGTAGCCGTAGTTAGGCCACCACTTCAAGAACTCTGT
AGCACCGCCTACATACCTCGCTCTGCTAATCCTGTTACCAGTGGCTGCTGCCAGTGGCGATAAGTCGTGT
CTTACCGGGTTGGACTCAAGACGATAGTTACCGGATAAGGCGCAGCGGTCGGGCTGAACGGGGGGTTCGT
GCACACAGCCCAGCTTGGAGCGAACGACCTACACCGAACTGAGATACCTACAGCGTGAGCTATGAGAAAG
CGCCACGCTTCCCGAAGGGAGAAAGGCGGACAGGTATCCGGTAAGCGGCAGGGTCGGAACAGGAGAGCGC
ACGAGGGAGCTTCCAGGGGGAAACGCCTGGTATCTTTATAGTCCTGTCGGGTTTCGCCACCTCTGACTTG
AGCGTCGATTTTTGTGATGCTCGTCAGGGGGGCGGAGCCTATGGAAAAACGCCAGCAACGCGGCCTTTTT
ACGGTTCCTGGCCTTTTGCTGGCCTTTTGCTCACATGTTCTTTCCTGCGTTATCCCCTGGAAGACATTGG
TCGCCGAAAACCCCGCTTCGGCGGGGTTTTGCCGCGCTAGTACCAAGAGCGATAAAACGAAAGGCCCAGT
CTTTCTACTGAGCCTTTCGTTTTATAAGCTTATTTCAGGAAAGTTTCGGAGGAGATAGTGTTCGGCAGTT
TGTACATCATCTGCGGGATCAGGTACGGTTTGATCAGGTTGTAGAAGATCAGGTAAGACATAGAATCGAT
GTAGATGATCGGTTTGTTTTTGTTGATTTTTACGTAACAGTTCAGTTGGAATTTGTTACGCAGACCCTTA
ACCAGGTATTCTACTTCTTCGAAAGTGAAAGACTGGGTGTTCAGTACGATCGATTTGTTGGTAGAGTTTT
TGTTGTAATCCCATTTACCACCATCATCCATGAACCAGTATGCCAGAGACATCGGGGTCAGGTAGTTTTC
AACCAGGTTGTTCGGGATGGTTTTTTT
[354 nt withheld, positions 7378-7731]
ATGCATTTGATCTTTAGTGATAGACACCATATTGTTCCTCCTTATGGATCTGATAAATTGTTAAAGAGCA
GTAGTGTTTGCTAGCATAGTCCCTAGGACTGAGCTAGCTGTCAATACTGATTCAGGCTATCAATATTTGT
CGCTGCAAGGTAGCTGATCGAACCAAGGTCCAAACGGTGACGGGGAGTGAGACCCAGTGGTATGGGCAGC
TGGCACGACAGGTTTCCCTACTGGAAAGCGGGCAGTGAGTGCAACGCAATTAATGTGAGTTAGCTCACTC
ATTAGGCACCCCAGGCTTTACACTTTATGCTTCCGGCTCGTATGTTGTGTGGAATTGTGAGCGGATAACA
ATTTCACACAGGAAACAGCTATGACCATGATTACGCCAAGCTTGCATGCCTGCAGGTCGACTCTAGAGGA
TCCCCGGGTACCGAGCTCGAATTCACTGGCCGTCGTTTTACAACGTCGTGACTGGGAAAACCCTGGCGTT
ACCCAACTTAATCGCCTTGCAGCACATCCCCCTTTCGCCAGCTGGCGTAATAGCGAAGAGGCCCGCACCG
ATCGCCCTTCCCAACAGTTGCGCAGCCTGAATGGCGAATGGCGCCTGATGCGGTATTTTCTCCTTACGCA
TCTGTGCGGTATTTCACACCGCATATGGTGCACTCTCAGTACAATCTGCTCTGATGCCGCATAGTCGCGT
GGATCCGGCTTACTAAAAGCCAGATAACAGTATGCGTATTTGCGCGCTGATTTTTGCGGTATAAGAATAT
ATACTGATATGTATACCCGAAGTATGTCAAAAAGAGGTATGCTATGAAGCAGCGTATTACAGTGACAGTT
GACAGCGACAGCTATCAGTTGCTCAAGGCATATATGATGTCAATATCTCCGGTCTGGTAAGCACAACCAT
GCAGAATGAAGCCCGTCGTCTGCGTGCCGAACGCTGGAAAGCGGAAAATCAGGAAGGGATGGCTGAGGTC
GCCCGGTTTATTGAAATGAACGGCTCTTTTGCTGACGAGAACAGGGGCTGGTGAAATGCAGTTTAAGGTT
TACACCTATAAAAGAGAGAGCCGTTATCGTCTGTTTGTGGATGTACAGAGTGATATTATTGACACGCCCG
GGCGACGGATGGTGATCCCCCTGGCCAGTGCACGTCTGCTGTCAGATAAAGTCTCCCGTGAACTTTACCC
GGTGGTGCATATCGGGGATGAAAGCTGGCGCATGATGACCACCGATATGGCCAGTGTGCCTGTCTCCGTT
ATCGGGGAAGAAGTGGCTGATCTCAGCCACCGCGAAAATGACATCAAAAACGCCATTAACCTGATGTTCT
GGGGAATATAATTAAGCCAGCCCCGACACCCGCCAACACCCACTGACGCGCCCTGACGGGCTTGTCTGCT
CCCGGCATCCGCTTACAGACAAGGGTCTCGCGCTCTATATTCGCTATCGATCGTAGCAATTGTCAACAGG
CTGTTGTTCAGAACGCTCGGTCTTGCACACCGGGCGTTTTTTCTTTGTGAGTCCAGGCAAGCTTTCGCTA
AGGATGATTTCTGGAATTCTTCCCTATCAGTGATAGAGATTGACATCCCTATCAGTGATAGAGATACTGA
GCACGATATGCCCGTAGCTACTAGGTTTTAGAGCTAGAAATAGCAAGTTAAAATAAGGCTAGTCCGTTAT
CAACTTGAAAAAGTGGCACCGAGTCGGTGCTTTTTTTCAAGCCAGGCATCAAATAAAACGAAAGGCTCAG
TCGAAAGACTGGGCCTTTCGTTTTATCTGTTGTTTGTCGGTGAACGCTCTCAAGTGAGTCTCACGCTCTG
GGTTCAAAACGTCGTGAGACAGTTTGGTCACGCCCCGCCCTGCCACTCATCGCAGTACTGTTGTAATTCA
TTAAGCATTCTGCCGACATGGAAGCCATCACAAACGGCATGATGAACCTGAATCGCCAGCGGCATCAGCA
CCTTGTCGCCTTGCGTATAATATTTGCCCATGGTGAAAACGGGGGCGAAGAAGTTGTCCATATTGGCCAC
GTTTAAATCAAAACTGGTGAAACTCACCCAGGGATTGGCTGACACGAAAAACATATTCTCAATAAACCCT
TTAGGGAAATAGGCCAGGTTTTCACCGTAACACGCCACATCTTGCGAATATATGTGTAGAAACTGCCGGA
AATCGTCGTGGTATTCACTCCAGAGCGATGAAAACGTTTCAGTTTGCTCATGGAAAACGGTGTAACAAGG
GTGAACACTATCCCATATCACCAGCTCACCGTCTTTCATTGCCATACGGAATTCCGGATGAGCATTCATC
AGGCGGGCAAGAATGTGAATAAAGGCCGGATAAAACTTGTGCTTATTTTTCTTTACGGTCTTTAAAAAGG
CCGTAATATCCAGCTGAACGGTCTGGTTATAGGTACATTGAGCAACTGACTGAAATGCCTCAAAATGTTC
TTTACGATGCCATTGGGATATATCAACGGTGGTATATCCAGTGATTTTTTTCTCCATGGTTTAGTTCCTC
ACCTTGTCGTATTATACTATGCCGATATACTATGCCGATGATTAATTGTCAACAGGC
Features (pLannotate 1.2.2; 39 found; start..end, strand, type, name):
    157..265     +  oriT           oriT: incP origin of transfer
    288..305     +  terminator     lambda t0 terminator (fragment): transcription terminator from phage lambda
    344..365     -  terminator     bacterial terminator (fragment): putative bacterial transcription terminator
    375..393     +  protein_bind   tet operator: tetO; bacterial operator O2 for the tetR and tetA genes tetracycline repressor TetR
    399..418     +  promoter       H1-2O2 promoter (fragment): doxycycline-inducible variant of the human H1 RNA promoter (Henriksen et al., 2007)
    449..524     +  misc_RNA       gRNA scaffold: guide RNA scaffold for the Streptococcus pyogenes CRISPR/Cas9 system
    544..590     +  terminator     rrnB T1 terminator: transcription terminator T1 from the E. coli rrnB gene
    643..987     +  CDS            resD (fragment): REDF_ECOLI - Also known as D. Protein inferred from homology: Swiss-Prot protein existence level 3. Acts as a repressor of transcription and as a site-specific resolvase that cleaves at the RfsF site. From Escherichia coli (strain K12).
   1454..1673    +  rep_origin     ori2: secondary origin of replication for the bacterial F plasmid; also known as oriS
   1764..2516    +  CDS            repE: REPE1_ECOLI - Also known as E, rep. Experimental evidence at protein level: Swiss-Prot protein existence level 1. Replication initiator in the monomeric form, and autogenous repressor in the dimeric form. From Escherichia coli (strain K12).
   2522..2772    +  misc_feature   incC: incC; incompatibility region of the bacterial F plasmid
   3098..4273    +  CDS            sopA: partitioning protein for the bacterial F plasmid; sopA
   4273..5241    +  CDS            sopB: SOPB_ECOLI - Also known as B. Experimental evidence at protein level: Swiss-Prot protein existence level 1. Control of plasmid partitioning; required to recognize the cis-acting. Binds specifically with the DNA segment containing the sopC region. SopB is trans-acting. From Escherichia coli (strain K12).
   5317..5790    +  misc_feature   sopC: sopC; centromere-like partitioning region of the bacterial F plasmid
   5890..6033    +  CDS            yuaZ (fragment): YUAZ_ECO57 - Protein predicted: Swiss-Prot protein existence level 4. From Escherichia coli O157:H7.
   6249..6837    +  rep_origin     ori: high-copy-number ColE1/pMB1/pBR322/pUC origin of replication
   6982..7025    +  terminator     rrnB T1 terminator: Escherichia coli rrnB; transcription terminator T1 from the E. coli rrnB gene
   7033..7704    -  CDS            SCEI (sequence partly withheld): SCE1_YEAST - Also known as OMEGA, SECY. Experimental evidence at protein level: Swiss-Prot protein existence level 1. Mitochondrial DNA endonuclease involved in intron homing. It introduces a specific double-strand break in the DNA of the 21S rRNA gene and thus mediates the insertion of an intron, containing its own coding sequence (group I intron), into an intronless gene. Specifically recognizes and cleaves the sequence 5'-TAGGGATAACAGGGTAAT-3'. From Saccharomyces cerevisiae (strain ATCC 204508 / S288c) (Baker's yeast).
   7780..7803    -  misc_feature   rrnG antiterminator (fragment): antiterminator from the E. coli rrnG leader region (Berg et al., 1989)
   7823..7845    -  promoter       J23119(SpeI) promoter (fragment): bacterial promoter (Registry of Standard Biological Parts BBa J23119) modified to end with an SpeI site
   7842..7884    -  ncRNA          C0299 (fragment): Accession: RF00119 - C0299 RNA
   7937..7979    +  CDS            lacI (fragment): lac repressor; lacI; The lac repressor binds to the lac operator to inhibit transcription in E. coli. This inhibition can be relieved by adding lactose or isopropyl-β-D-thiogalactopyranoside (IPTG).
   7992..8013    +  protein_bind   CAP binding site: CAP binding activates transcription in the presence of cAMP. E. coli catabolite activator protein
   8028..8058    +  promoter       lac promoter: promoter for the E. coli lac operon
   8066..8082    +  protein_bind   lac operator: The lac repressor binds to the lac operator to inhibit transcription in E. coli. This inhibition can be relieved by adding lactose or isopropyl-β-D-thiogalactopyranoside (IPTG). lac repressor encoded by lacI
   8119..8175    -  misc_feature   MCS: pUC18/19 multiple cloning site
   8172..8329    +  CDS            lacZα (fragment): LacZα fragment of β-galactosidase; lacZ fragment
   8335..8426    -  misc_feature   bom (fragment): basis of mobility region from pBR322
   8426..8513    +  intron         PDK intron (fragment): pdk; modified pyruvate orthophosphate dikinase intron from Flaveria trinervia 3.0
   8604..8762    +  CDS            ccdA (fragment): CCDA_ECO57 - Also known as H, letA. Experimental evidence at protein level: Swiss-Prot protein existence level 1. Antitoxin component of a type II toxin-antitoxin (TA) system which inhibits the post-segregational killing (PSK) of plasmid-free cells, also referred to as a plasmid addiction system. Binds to and blocks the activity of CcdB; will also remove bound CcdB protein from the CcdB-GyrA complex by forming a CcdA-CcdB complex, a process termed rejuvenation. Functions as a transcriptional corepressor for the ccdAB operon, repression also requires CcdB (By similarity). From Escherichia coli
   8767..9069    +  CDS            ccdB: CCDB_ECOLI - Also known as G, letB, letD. Experimental evidence at protein level: Swiss-Prot protein existence level 1. Toxic component of a type II toxin-antitoxin (TA) system, functioning in plasmid maintainence. Responsible for the post- segregational killing (PSK) of plasmid-free cells, also referred to as a plasmid addiction system. Half-life of over 2 hours. Cell killing by CcdB is accompanied by filamentation, defects in chromosome and plasmid segregation, defects in cell division, formation of anucleate cells, decreased DNA synthesis and plasmid loss. Interferes with the activity of DN
   9205..9222    +  terminator     lambda t0 terminator (fragment): transcription terminator from phage lambda
   9261..9282    -  terminator     bacterial terminator (fragment): putative bacterial transcription terminator
   9292..9310    +  protein_bind   tet operator: tetO; bacterial operator O2 for the tetR and tetA genes tetracycline repressor TetR
   9316..9335    +  promoter       H1-2O2 promoter (fragment): doxycycline-inducible variant of the human H1 RNA promoter (Henriksen et al., 2007)
   9366..9441    +  misc_RNA       gRNA scaffold: guide RNA scaffold for the Streptococcus pyogenes CRISPR/Cas9 system
   9461..9532    +  terminator     rrnB T1 terminator: transcription terminator T1 from the E. coli rrnB gene
   9582..10238   -  CDS            cat: CAT_ECOLX - Experimental evidence at protein level: Swiss-Prot protein existence level 1. This enzyme is an effector of chloramphenicol resistance in bacteria. From Escherichia coli. This protein is used as a marker in many commonly used cloning vectors, such as pACYC184.
  10257..10304   -  promoter       EM7 promoter: synthetic bacterial promoter&nbsp
