[The description below was written by a language model from this plasmid's Addgene catalogue record and pLannotate feature annotations shown in this document.]
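Description:
pSWAP_Entry_H2_beta_CM is a 10.3 kb bacterial entry vector from the pSwap toolkit for genome editing and large-scale interspecies gene transfer, catalogued as the plasmid part carrying "H2_beta" homology arms and a chloramphenicol cassette. Its maintenance functions come largely from the F plasmid: ori2 (oriS) with the RepE initiator, the incC incompatibility region and the sopA/sopB/sopC partitioning system, which together give stable single- or low-copy replication, consistent with the recorded low copy number. A ColE1/pUC-type origin is also annotated; the record does not explain how it relates to the low-copy designation. Selection is by a cat chloramphenicol acetyltransferase gene driven by the EM7 promoter. An incP oriT allows mobilisation by conjugation when transfer functions are supplied in trans.

The exchangeable payload is a lacZα/ccdB cassette: a lac promoter/operator with CAP site, a pUC multiple cloning site and lacZα fragment for blue/white screening, followed by a partial ccdA and the full ccdB gyrase toxin gene. Replacing this cassette with cargo removes the toxin, giving counterselection in ordinary strains, and explains why the plasmid must be propagated in a ccdB-resistant host. Two near-identical modules are annotated, one between ccdB and cat and one just after oriT, each consisting of a tet operator next to a short promoter-like match, an S. pyogenes Cas9 gRNA scaffold and an rrnB T1 terminator, suggesting TetR-regulated guide RNA expression; the targets are not stated. The plasmid also encodes the I-SceI homing endonuclease downstream of a fragment matching the J23119 promoter, a nuclease commonly used to make defined double-strand breaks. The H2_beta homology arms named in the catalogue entry are not individually annotated in the feature table, so their positions and sequences' origin cannot be stated from the record.
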