Addgene plasmid #184870: pSWAP_Entry_H2_beta_CM
Purpose: pSwap plasmid part with H2_beta homology arms and chloramphenicol cassette
Depositing lab: Patrick Sobetzko. Depositing organization: Philipps-Universitaet Marburg. Publication: A multifunctional system for genome editing and large-scale interspecies gene transfer. Teufel M, Klein CA, Mager M, Sobetzko P. Nat Commun. 2022 Jun 14;13(1):3430. doi: 10.1038/s41467-022-30843-1. PubMed 35701417.
Backbone
  Vector backbone: Entry vector
  Vector type: Bacterial Expression
Growth in bacteria
  Bacterial resistance: Low Chloramphenicol, 12.5 ug/mL
  Growth temperature: 37°C
  Growth strain: ccdB Survival
  Growth instructions: Low Chloramphenicol (12.5 ug/mL)
  Copy number: Low Copy
Gene/Insert
  Gene/Insert name: lacZalpha,ccdB
  Species: E. coli, lambda phage
  Cloning method: Unknown
Terms and licenses: Academic/Nonprofit Terms; Industry Terms: Not Available to Industry
Depositor comments: Please visit https://arxiv.org/pdf/2111.11880.pdf for preprint.
How to cite: pSWAP_Entry_H2_beta_CM was a gift from Patrick Sobetzko (Addgene plasmid # 184870 ; http://n2t.net/addgene:184870 ; RRID:Addgene_184870)
